Addgene plasmid #104656: pUG-225
Purpose: Cloning Module
Depositing lab: Marco Trujillo. Depositing organization: Leibniz Institute of Plant Biochemistry (IPB). Publication: UbiGate: a synthetic biology toolbox to analyse ubiquitination. Kowarschik K, Hoehenwarter W, Marillonnet S, Trujillo M. New Phytol. 2018 Mar;217(4):1749-1763. doi: 10.1111/nph.14900. Epub 2017 Nov 30. PubMed 29194629.
Backbone
  Vector backbone: pAGM1276
  Backbone manufacturer: self-made
  Backbone size w/o insert (bp): 2251
  Vector type: Synthetic Biology
Growth in bacteria
  Bacterial resistance: Spectinomycin, 50 μg/mL
  Growth temperature: 37°C
  Growth strain: DH5alpha
  Copy number: High Copy
Gene/Insert
  Gene/Insert name: N terminal MBP-Tag (alt name: Maltose-binding protein)
  Species: Synthetic
  Insert size (bp): 1223
  Cloning method: Restriction Enzyme; 5′ cloning site BbsI (destroyed during cloning); 3′ cloning site BbsI (destroyed during cloning)
  Sequencing primers: 5′ moclof, agcgaggaagcggaagagcg; 3′ moclor, gccacctgacgtctaagaaacc
Terms and licenses: Academic/Nonprofit Terms; Industry Terms: Not Available to Industry
Depositor comments: release insert with BsaI and clone together with GOI to Level 1 cloning vector
How to cite: pUG-225 was a gift from Marco Trujillo (Addgene plasmid # 104656 ; http://n2t.net/addgene:104656 ; RRID:Addgene_104656)
