[The description below was written by a language model from this plasmid's Addgene catalogue record and pLannotate feature annotations shown in this document.]
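Description:
pUG-225 is a Golden Gate/modular cloning "Level 0"-type module from the UbiGate toolbox, a synthetic biology kit built to reconstitute and analyse ubiquitination. It is based on the small self-made backbone pAGM1276 and is maintained in E. coli as a high-copy plasmid through a ColE1/pUC-type origin. Selection is with spectinomycin, conferred by an aadA (streptomycin/spectinomycin adenylyltransferase) gene. This gene lies downstream of a bla-type promoter and short integrase and gentamicin-acetyltransferase fragments, which look like remnants of the resistance cassette's origin rather than functional genes.

The payload is a roughly 1.2 kb synthetic part encoding maltose-binding protein (MBP) in a form designed as an N-terminal fusion tag. The annotated malE coding sequence lacks a signal peptide, so the tagged protein would stay in the cytosol. MBP is commonly used to improve solubility and to allow affinity purification on amylose. The part was inserted through BbsI sites that were destroyed during cloning. According to the depositor's note, it is released with BsaI and assembled together with a gene of interest into a Level 1 cloning vector. No promoter or terminator for the tag is annotated, as expected for a part that gets its expression context from the destination vector. The short lacI, RSF origin and pUC MCS fragments flanking the MBP sequence are partial matches and are unlikely to be functional.

The sequencing-derived and depositor-supplied full sequences (3,468 and 3,466 nt) carry essentially the same features in the same order and differ mainly in their numbering start point.
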