Features (pLannotate 1.2.2; 8 found; start..end, strand, type, name):
    110..214     +  promoter       AmpR promoter: bla
    205..285     -  CDS            int (fragment): INT2_ECOLX - Protein inferred from homology: Swiss-Prot protein existence level 3. Putative integrase believed to be involved in the insertion of antibiotic resistance genes into plasmids and transposons. From Escherichia coli.
    371..427     +  CDS            GmR (fragment): gentamycin acetyltransferase; aacC1; confers resistance to gentamycin
    434..1222    +  CDS            aadA: S3AD_ECOLX - Experimental evidence at protein level: Swiss-Prot protein existence level 1. Mediates bacterial resistance to the antibiotics streptomycin and spectinomycin. From Escherichia coli.
   1396..1984    +  rep_origin     ori: high-copy-number ColE1/pMB1/pBR322/pUC origin of replication
   2167..2216    +  CDS            lacI (fragment): lac repressor; lacI; The lac repressor binds to the lac operator to inhibit transcription in E. coli. This inhibition can be relieved by adding lactose or isopropyl-β-D-thiogalactopyranoside (IPTG).
   2234..3334    +  CDS            MBP: maltose binding protein from E. coli; malE (mutated); This version of the gene does not encode a signal sequence, so MBP will remain in the cytosol.
   3407..3433    +  misc_feature   MCS (fragment): pUC18/19 multiple cloning site
>Addgene plasmid #104656 | pUG-225 | depositor full sequence | sequence record 198485 | Full Sequence
GTGGCTCTTCAGTGGACGAAAGGGCCTCGTGATACGCCTATTTTTATAGGTTAATGTCATGATAATAATG
GTTTCTTAGACGTCAGGTGGCACTTTTCGGGGAAATGTGCGCGGAACCCCTATTTGTTTATTTTTCTAAA
TACATTCAAATATGTATCCGCTCATGAGACAATAACCCTGATAAATGCTTCAATAATATTGAAAAAGGAA
GAGTATGCGCTCACGCAACTGGTCCAGAACCTTGACCGAACGCAGCGGTGGTAACGGCGCAGTGGCGGTT
TTCATGGCTTGTTATGACTGTTTTTTTGGGGTACAGTCTATGCCTCGGGCATCCAAGCAGCAAGCGCGTT
ACGCCGTGGGTCGATGTTTGATGTTATGGAGCAGCAACGATGTTACGCAGCAGGGCAGTCGCCCTAAAAC
AAAGTTAAACATCATGAGGGAAGCGGTGATCGCCGAAGTATCGACTCAACTATCAGAGGTAGTTGGCGTC
ATCGAGCGCCATCTCGAACCGACGTTGCTGGCCGTACATTTGTACGGCTCCGCAGTGGATGGCGGCCTGA
AGCCACACAGCGATATTGATTTGCTGGTTACGGTGACCGTAAGGCTTGATGAAACAACGCGGCGAGCTTT
GATCAACGACCTTTTGGAAACTTCGGCTTCCCCTGGAGAGAGCGAGATTCTCCGCGCTGTAGAAGTCACC
ATTGTTGTGCACGACGACATCATTCCGTGGCGTTATCCAGCTAAGCGCGAACTGCAATTTGGAGAATGGC
AGCGCAATGACATTCTTGCAGGTATCTTCGAGCCAGCCACGATCGACATTGATCTGGCTATCTTGCTGAC
AAAAGCAAGAGAACATAGCGTTGCCTTGGTAGGTCCAGCGGCGGAGGAACTCTTTGATCCGGTTCCTGAA
CAGGATCTATTTGAGGCGCTAAATGAAACCTTAACGCTATGGAACTCGCCGCCCGACTGGGCTGGCGATG
AGCGAAATGTAGTGCTTACGTTGTCCCGCATTTGGTACAGCGCAGTAACCGGCAAAATCGCGCCGAAGGA
TGTCGCTGCCGACTGGGCAATGGAGCGCCTGCCGGCCCAGTATCAGCCCGTCATACTTGAAGCTAGACAG
GCTTATCTTGGACAAGAAGAAGATCGCTTGGCCTCGCGCGCAGATCAGTTGGAAGAATTTGTCCATTACG
TAAAAGGCGAGATCACCAAGGTAGTCGGCAAATAACTGTCAGACCAAGTTTACTCATATATACTTTAGAT
TGATTTAAAACTTCATTTTTAATTTAAAAGGATCTAGGTGAAGATCCTTTTTGATAATCTCATGACCAAA
ATCCCTTAACGTGAGTTTTCGTTCCACTGAGCGTCAGACCCCGTAGAAAAGATCAAAGGATCTTCTTGAG
ATCCTTTTTTTCTGCGCGTAATCTGCTGCTTGCAAACAAAAAAACCACCGCTACCAGCGGTGGTTTGTTT
GCCGGATCAAGAGCTACCAACTCTTTTTCCGAAGGTAACTGGCTTCAGCAGAGCGCAGATACCAAATACT
GTCCTTCTAGTGTAGCCGTAGTTAGGCCACCACTTCAAGAACTCTGTAGCACCGCCTACATACCTCGCTC
TGCTAATCCTGTTACCAGTGGCTGCTGCCAGTGGCGATAAGTCGTGTCTTACCGGGTTGGACTCAAGACG
ATAGTTACCGGATAAGGCGCAGCGGTCGGGCTGAACGGGGGGTTCGTGCACACAGCCCAGCTTGGAGCGA
ACGACCTACACCGAACTGAGATACCTACAGCGTGAGCTATGAGAAAGCGCCACGCTTCCCGAAGGGAGAA
AGGCGGACAGGTATCCGGTAAGCGGCAGGGTCGGAACAGGAGAGCGCACGAGGGAGCTTCCAGGGGGAAA
CGCCTGGTATCTTTATAGTCCTGTCGGGTTTCGCCACCTCTGACTTGAGCGTCGATTTTTGTGATGCTCG
TCAGGGGGGCGGAGCCTATGGAAAAACGCCAGCAACGCGGCCTTTTTACGGTTCCTGGCCTTTTGCTGGC
CTTTTGCTCACATGTTCTTTCCTGCGTTATCCCCTGATTCTGTGGATAACCGTATTACCGCCTTTGAGTG
AGCTGATACCGCTCGCCGCAGCCGAACGACCGAGCGCAGCGAGTCAGTGAGCGAGGAAGCGGAAGAGCGC
CCAATACGCAAACCGCCTCTCCCCGCGCGTTGGCCGATTCATTAATCACTCTGTGGTCTCACCATGAAAA
TCGAAGAAGGTAAACTGGTAATCTGGATTAACGGCGATAAAGGCTATAACGGACTCGCTGAAGTCGGTAA
GAAATTCGAGAAAGATACCGGAATTAAAGTCACCGTTGAGCATCCGGATAAACTGGAAGAGAAATTCCCA
CAGGTTGCGGCAACTGGCGATGGCCCTGACATTATCTTCTGGGCACACGACCGCTTTGGTGGCTACGCTC
AATCTGGCCTGTTGGCTGAAATCACCCCGGACAAAGCGTTCCAGGACAAGCTGTATCCGTTTACCTGGGA
TGCCGTACGTTACAACGGCAAGCTGATTGCTTACCCGATCGCTGTTGAAGCGTTATCGCTGATTTATAAC
AAAGATCTGCTGCCGAACCCGCCAAAAACCTGGGAAGAGATCCCGGCGCTGGATAAAGAACTGAAAGCGA
AAGGTAAGAGCGCGCTGATGTTCAACCTGCAAGAACCGTACTTCACCTGGCCGCTGATTGCTGCTGACGG
GGGTTATGCGTTCAAGTATGAAAACGGCAAGTACGACATTAAAGACGTGGGCGTGGATAACGCTGGCGCG
AAAGCGGGTCTGACCTTCCTGGTTGACCTGATTAAAAACAAACACATGAATGCAGACACCGATTACTCCA
TCGCAGAAGCTGCCTTTAATAAAGGCGAAACAGCGATGACCATCAACGGCCCGTGGGCATGGTCCAACAT
CGACACCAGCAAAGTGAATTATGGTGTAACGGTACTGCCGACCTTCAAGGGTCAACCATCCAAACCGTTC
GTTGGCGTGCTGAGCGCAGGTATTAACGCCGCCAGTCCGAACAAAGAGCTGGCAAAAGAGTTCCTCGAAA
ACTATCTGCTGACTGATGAAGGTCTGGAAGCGGTTAATAAAGACAAACCGCTGGGTGCCGTAGCGCTGAA
GTCTTACGAGGAAGAGTTGGCGAAAGATCCACGTATTGCCGCCACTATGGAAAACGCCCAGAAAGGTGAA
ATCATGCCGAACATCCCGCAGATGTCCGCTTTCTGGTATGCCGTGCGTACTGCGGTGATCAACGCCGCCA
GCGGTCGTCAGACTGTCGATGAAGCCCTGAAAGACGCGCAGACTAATTCGAGCTCGAACAACAACAACAA
TAACAATAACAACAACCTCGGGATCGAGGGAAGGATTTCAGAATTCGGATCCTCTAGAGTCGACCTGCAG
GCAAGCTTGGCACTGGCCGTAATGTGAGACCACGAA
