Features (pLannotate 1.2.2; 9 found; start..end, strand, type, name):
      1..130     +  rep_origin     RSF ori (fragment): Plasmids containing the RSF 1030 origin of replication can be propagated in E. coli cells that contain additional plasmids with compatible origins.
    132..181     +  CDS            lacI (fragment): lac repressor; lacI; The lac repressor binds to the lac operator to inhibit transcription in E. coli. This inhibition can be relieved by adding lactose or isopropyl-β-D-thiogalactopyranoside (IPTG).
    199..1299    +  CDS            MBP: maltose binding protein from E. coli; malE (mutated); This version of the gene does not encode a signal sequence, so MBP will remain in the cytosol.
   1372..1398    +  misc_feature   MCS (fragment): pUC18/19 multiple cloning site
   1541..1645    +  promoter       AmpR promoter: bla
   1636..1716    -  CDS            int (fragment): INT2_ECOLX - Protein inferred from homology: Swiss-Prot protein existence level 3. Putative integrase believed to be involved in the insertion of antibiotic resistance genes into plasmids and transposons. From Escherichia coli.
   1804..1860    +  CDS            GmR (fragment): gentamycin acetyltransferase; aacC1; confers resistance to gentamycin
   1867..2655    +  CDS            aadA: S3AD_ECOLX - Experimental evidence at protein level: Swiss-Prot protein existence level 1. Mediates bacterial resistance to the antibiotics streptomycin and spectinomycin. From Escherichia coli.
   2829..3417    +  rep_origin     ori: high-copy-number ColE1/pMB1/pBR322/pUC origin of replication
>Addgene plasmid #104656 | pUG-225 | addgene full sequence | sequence record 205593 | Addgene NGS Result
GCTCACATGTTCTTTCCTGCGTTATCCCCTGATTCTGTGGATAACCGTATTACCGCCTTTGAGTGAGCTG
ATACCGCTCGCCGCAGCCGAACGACCGAGCGCAGCGAGTCAGTGAGCGAGGAAGCGGAAGAGCGCCCAAT
ACGCAAACCGCCTCTCCCCGCGCGTTGGCCGATTCATTAATCACTCTGTGGTCTCACCATGAAAATCGAA
GAAGGTAAACTGGTAATCTGGATTAACGGCGATAAAGGCTATAACGGACTCGCTGAAGTCGGTAAGAAAT
TCGAGAAAGATACCGGAATTAAAGTCACCGTTGAGCATCCGGATAAACTGGAAGAGAAATTCCCACAGGT
TGCGGCAACTGGCGATGGCCCTGACATTATCTTCTGGGCACACGACCGCTTTGGTGGCTACGCTCAATCT
GGCCTGTTGGCTGAAATCACCCCGGACAAAGCGTTCCAGGACAAGCTGTATCCGTTTACCTGGGATGCCG
TACGTTACAACGGCAAGCTGATTGCTTACCCGATCGCTGTTGAAGCGTTATCGCTGATTTATAACAAAGA
TCTGCTGCCGAACCCGCCAAAAACCTGGGAAGAGATCCCGGCGCTGGATAAAGAACTGAAAGCGAAAGGT
AAGAGCGCGCTGATGTTCAACCTGCAAGAACCGTACTTCACCTGGCCGCTGATTGCTGCTGACGGGGGTT
ATGCGTTCAAGTATGAAAACGGCAAGTACGACATTAAAGACGTGGGCGTGGATAACGCTGGCGCGAAAGC
GGGTCTGACCTTCCTGGTTGACCTGATTAAAAACAAACACATGAATGCAGACACCGATTACTCCATCGCA
GAAGCTGCCTTTAATAAAGGCGAAACAGCGATGACCATCAACGGCCCGTGGGCATGGTCCAACATCGACA
CCAGCAAAGTGAATTATGGTGTAACGGTACTGCCGACCTTCAAGGGTCAACCATCCAAACCGTTCGTTGG
CGTGCTGAGCGCAGGTATTAACGCCGCCAGTCCGAACAAAGAGCTGGCAAAAGAGTTCCTCGAAAACTAT
CTGCTGACTGATGAAGGTCTGGAAGCGGTTAATAAAGACAAACCGCTGGGTGCCGTAGCGCTGAAGTCTT
ACGAGGAAGAGTTGGCGAAAGATCCACGTATTGCCGCCACTATGGAAAACGCCCAGAAAGGTGAAATCAT
GCCGAACATCCCGCAGATGTCCGCTTTCTGGTATGCCGTGCGTACTGCGGTGATCAACGCCGCCAGCGGT
CGTCAGACTGTCGATGAAGCCCTGAAAGACGCGCAGACTAATTCGAGCTCGAACAACAACAACAATAACA
ATAACAACAACCTCGGGATCGAGGGAAGGATTTCAGAATTCGGATCCTCTAGAGTCGACCTGCAGGCAAG
CTTGGCACTGGCCGTAATGTGAGACCACGAAGTGGCTCTTCAGTGGACGAAAGGGCCTCGTGATACGCCT
ATTTTTATAGGTTAATGTCATGATAATAATGGTTTCTTAGACGTCAGGTGGCACTTTTCGGGGAAATGTG
CGCGGAACCCCTATTTGTTTATTTTTCTAAATACATTCAAATATGTATCCGCTCATGAGACAATAACCCT
GATAAATGCTTCAATAATATTGAAAAAGGAAGAGTATGCGCTCACGCAACTGGTCCAGAACCTTGACCGA
ACGCAGCGGTGGTAACGGCGCAGTGGCGGTTTTCATGGCTTGTTATGACTGTTTTTTTTTGGGGTACAGT
CTATGCCTCGGGCATCCAAGCAGCAAGCGCGTTACGCCGTGGGTCGATGTTTGATGTTATGGAGCAGCAA
CGATGTTACGCAGCAGGGCAGTCGCCCTAAAACAAAGTTAAACATCATGAGGGAAGCGGTGATCGCCGAA
GTATCGACTCAACTATCAGAGGTAGTTGGCGTCATCGAGCGCCATCTCGAACCGACGTTGCTGGCCGTAC
ATTTGTACGGCTCCGCAGTGGATGGCGGCCTGAAGCCACACAGCGATATTGATTTGCTGGTTACGGTGAC
CGTAAGGCTTGATGAAACAACGCGGCGAGCTTTGATCAACGACCTTTTGGAAACTTCGGCTTCCCCTGGA
GAGAGCGAGATTCTCCGCGCTGTAGAAGTCACCATTGTTGTGCACGACGACATCATTCCGTGGCGTTATC
CAGCTAAGCGCGAACTGCAATTTGGAGAATGGCAGCGCAATGACATTCTTGCAGGTATCTTCGAGCCAGC
CACGATCGACATTGATCTGGCTATCTTGCTGACAAAAGCAAGAGAACATAGCGTTGCCTTGGTAGGTCCA
GCGGCGGAGGAACTCTTTGATCCGGTTCCTGAACAGGATCTATTTGAGGCGCTAAATGAAACCTTAACGC
TATGGAACTCGCCGCCCGACTGGGCTGGCGATGAGCGAAATGTAGTGCTTACGTTGTCCCGCATTTGGTA
CAGCGCAGTAACCGGCAAAATCGCGCCGAAGGATGTCGCTGCCGACTGGGCAATGGAGCGCCTGCCGGCC
CAGTATCAGCCCGTCATACTTGAAGCTAGACAGGCTTATCTTGGACAAGAAGAAGATCGCTTGGCCTCGC
GCGCAGATCAGTTGGAAGAATTTGTCCATTACGTAAAAGGCGAGATCACCAAGGTAGTCGGCAAATAACT
GTCAGACCAAGTTTACTCATATATACTTTAGATTGATTTAAAACTTCATTTTTAATTTAAAAGGATCTAG
GTGAAGATCCTTTTTGATAATCTCATGACCAAAATCCCTTAACGTGAGTTTTCGTTCCACTGAGCGTCAG
ACCCCGTAGAAAAGATCAAAGGATCTTCTTGAGATCCTTTTTTTCTGCGCGTAATCTGCTGCTTGCAAAC
AAAAAAACCACCGCTACCAGCGGTGGTTTGTTTGCCGGATCAAGAGCTACCAACTCTTTTTCCGAAGGTA
ACTGGCTTCAGCAGAGCGCAGATACCAAATACTGTTCTTCTAGTGTAGCCGTAGTTAGGCCACCACTTCA
AGAACTCTGTAGCACCGCCTACATACCTCGCTCTGCTAATCCTGTTACCAGTGGCTGCTGCCAGTGGCGA
TAAGTCGTGTCTTACCGGGTTGGACTCAAGACGATAGTTACCGGATAAGGCGCAGCGGTCGGGCTGAACG
GGGGGTTCGTGCACACAGCCCAGCTTGGAGCGAACGACCTACACCGAACTGAGATACCTACAGCGTGAGC
TATGAGAAAGCGCCACGCTTCCCGAAGGGAGAAAGGCGGACAGGTATCCGGTAAGCGGCAGGGTCGGAAC
AGGAGAGCGCACGAGGGAGCTTCCAGGGGGAAACGCCTGGTATCTTTATAGTCCTGTCGGGTTTCGCCAC
CTCTGACTTGAGCGTCGATTTTTGTGATGCTCGTCAGGGGGGCGGAGCCTATGGAAAAACGCCAGCAACG
CGGCCTTTTTACGGTTCCTGGCCTTTTGCTGGCCTTTT
